>Addgene plasmid #89490 | LMP AMPK alpha2 hp1 | depositor partial sequence | sequence record 173384 | only for the hairpin ampk sequence in attachment
GCCATAAAGTGGCAGTTAA
