>Addgene plasmid #89490 | LMP AMPK alpha2 hp1 | addgene partial sequence | sequence record 178504 | Addgene Partial NGS Result
CGCCCGAAGGTCCTCCGGAGGCCCGGCATTCTGCACGCTTCAAAAGCGCACGTCTGCCGCGCTGTTCTCC
TCTTCCTCATCTCCGGGCCTTTCGACCTGCAGCCCAAGCTTACCATGACCGAGTACAAGCCCACGGTGCG
CCTCGCCACCCGCGACGACGTCCCCAGGGCCGTACGCACCCTCGCCGCCGCGTTCGCCGACTACCCCGCC
ACGCGCCACACCGTCGATCCGGACCGCCACATCGAGCGGGTCACCGAGCTGCAAGAACTCTTCCTCACGC
GCGTCGGGCTCGACATCGGCAAGGTGTGGGTCGCGGACGACGGCGCCGCGGTGGCGGTCTGGACCACGCC
GGAGAGCGTCGAAGCGGGGGCGGTGTTCGCCGAGATCGGCCCGCGCATGGCCGAGTTGAGCGGTTCCCGG
CTGGCCGCGCAGCAACAGATGGAAGGCCTCCTGGCGCCGCACCGGCCCAAGGAGCCCGCGTGGTTCCTGG
CCACCGTCGGCGTCTCGCCCGACCACCAGGGCAAGGGTCTGGGCAGCGCCGTCGTGCTCCCCGGAGTGGA
GGCGGCCGAGCGCGCCGGGGTGCCCGCCTTCCTGGAGACCTCCGCGCCCCGCAACCTCCCCTTCTACGAG
CGGCTCGGCTTCACCGTCACCGCCGACGTCGAGGTGCCCGAAGGACCGCGCACCTGGTGCATGACCCGCA
AGCCCGGTGCCTGACGCCCGCCCCACGACCCGCAGCGCCCGACCGAAAGGAGCGCACGACCCCATGCATC
CAATTCCGCCCCCCCCCCTAACGTTACTGGCCGAAGCCGCTTGGAATAAGGCCGGTGTGCGTTTGTCTAT
ATGTTATTTTCCACCATATTGCCGTCTTTTGGCAATGTGAGGGCCCGGAAACCTGGCCCTGTCTTCTTGA
CGAGCATTCCTAGGGGTCTTTCCCCTCTCGCCAAAGGAATGCAAGGTCTGTTGAATGTCGTGAAGGAAGC
AGTTCCTCTGGAAGCTTCTTGAAGACAAACAACGTCTGTAGCGACCCTTTGCAGGCAGCGGAACCCCCCA
CCTGGCGACAGGTGCCTCTGCGGCCAAAAGCCACGTGTATAAGATACACCTGCAAAGGCGGCACAACCCC
AGTGCCACGTTGTGAGTTGGATAGTTGTGGAAAGAGTCAAATGGCTCTCCTCAAGCGTATTCAACAAGGG
GCTGAAGGATGCCCAGAAGGTACCCCATTGTATGGGATCTGATCTGGGGCCTCGGTGCACATGCTTTACA
TGTGTTTAGTCGAGGTTAAAAAAACGTCTAGGCCCCCCGAACCACGGGGACGTGGTTTTCCTTTGAAAAA
CACGATGATAATATGGCCACAACCATGGTGAGCAAGGGCGAGGAGCTGTTCACCGGGGTGGTGCCCATCC
TGGTCGAGCTGGACGGCGACGTAAACGGCCACAAGTTCAGCGTGTCTGGCGAGGGCGAGGGCGATGCCAC
CTACGGCAAGCTGACCCTGAAGTTCATCTGCACCACCGGCAAGCTGCCCGTGCCCTGGCCCACCCTCGTG
ACCACCCTGACCTACGGCGTGCAGTGCTTCAGCCGCTACCCCGACCACATGAAGCAGCACGACTTCTTCA
AGTCCGCCATGCCCGAAGGCTACGTCCAGGAGCGCACCATCTTCTTCAAGGACGACGGCAACTACAAGAC
CCGCGCCGAGGTGAAGTTCGAGGGCGACACCCTGGTGAACCGCATCGAGCTGAAGGGCATCGACTTCAAG
GAGGACGGCAACATCCTGGGGCACAAGCTGGAGTACAACTACAACAGCCACAACGTCTATATCATGGCCG
ACAAGCAGAAGAACGGCATCAAGGCGAACTTCAAGATCCGCCACAACATCGAGGACGGCAGCGTGCAGCT
CGCCGACCACTACCAGCAGAACACCCCCATCGGCGACGGCCCCGTGCTGCTGCCCGACAACCACTACCTG
AGCACCCAGTCCGCCCTGAGCAAAGACCCCAACGAGAAGCGCGATCACATGGTCCTGCTGGAGTTCGTGA
CCGCCGCCGGGATCACTCTCGGCATGGACGAGCTGTACAAGTAATGAATTAATTAAGAATTATCAAGCTT
ATCGATACCGTCGACCTGCAGCCAAGCTTATCGATAAAATAAAAGATTTTATTTAGTCTCCAGAAAAAGG
GGGGAATGAAAGACCCCACCTGTAGGTTTGGCAAGCTAGCTTAAGTAACGCCATTTTGCAAGGCATGGAA
AATACATAACTGAGAATAGAGAAGTTCAGATCAAGGTTAGGAACAGAGAGACAGCAGAATATGGGCCAAA
CAGGATATCTGTGGTAAGCAGTTCCTGCCCCGGCTCAGGGCCAAGAACAGATGGTCCCCAGATGCGGTCC
CGCCCTCAGCAGTTTCTAGAGAACCATCAGATGTTTCCAGGGTGCCCCAAGGACCTGAAATGACCCTGTG
CCTTATTTGAACTAACCAATCAGTTCGCTTCTCGCTTCTGTTCGCGCGCTTCTGCTCCCCGAGCTCAATA
AAAGAGCCCACAACCCCTCACTCGGCGCGCCAGTCCTCCGATAGACTGCGTCGCCCGGGTACCCGTGTAT
CCAATAAACCCTCTTGCAGTTGCATCCGACTTGTGGTCTCGCTGTTCCTTGGGAGGGTCTCCTCTGAGTG
ATTGACTACCCGTCAGCGGGGGTCTTTCATGGGTAACAGTTTCTTGAAGTTGGAGAACAACATTCTGAGG
GTAGGAGTCGAATATTAAGTAATCCTGACTCAATTAGCCACTGTTTTGAATCCACATACTCCAATACTCC
TGAAATAGTTCATTATGGACAGCGCAGAAAGAGCTGGGGAGAATTGTGAAATTGTTATCCGCTCACAATT
CCACACAACATACGAGCCGGAAGCATAAAGTGTAAAGCCTGGGGTGCCTAATGAGTGAGCTAACTCACAT
TAATTGCGTTGCGCTCACTGCCCGCTTTCCAGTCGGGAAACCTGTCGTGCCAGCTGCATTAATGAATCGG
CCAACGCGCGGGGAGAGGCGGTTTGCGTATTGGGCGCTCTTCCGCTTCCTCGCTCACTGACTCGCTGCGC
TCGGTCGTTCGGCTGCGGCGAGCGGTATCAGCTCACTCAAAGGCGGTAATACGGTTATCCACAGAATCAG
GGGATAACGCAGGAAAGAACATGTGAGCAAAAGGCCAGCAAAAGGCCAGGAACCGTAAAAAGGCCGCGTT
GCTGGCGTTTTTCCATAGGCTCCGCCCCCCTGACGAGCATCACAAAAATCGACGCTCAAGTCAGAGGTGG
CGAAACCCGACAGGACTATAAAGATACCAGGCGTTTCCCCCTGGAAGCTCCCTCGTGCGCTCTCCTGTTC
CGACCCTGCCGCTTACCGGATACCTGTCCGCCTTTCTCCCTTCGGGAAGCGTGGCGCTTTCTCATAGCTC
ACGCTGTAGGTATCTCAGTTCGGTGTAGGTCGTTCGCTCCAAGCTGGGCTGTGTGCACGAACCCCCCGTT
CAGCCCGACCGCTGCGCCTTATCCGGTAACTATCGTCTTGAGTCCAACCCGGTAAGACACGACTTATCGC
CACTGGCAGCAGCCACTGGTAACAGGATTAGCAGAGCGAGGTATGTAGGCGGTGCTACAGAGTTCTTGAA
GTGGTGGCCTAACTACGGCTACACTAGAAGAACAGTATTTGGTATCTGCGCTCTGCTGAAGCCAGTTACC
TTCGGAAAAAGAGTTGGTAGCTCTTGATCCGGCAAACAAACCACCGCTGGTAGCGGTGGTTTTTTTGTTT
GCAAGCAGCAGATTACGCGCAGAAAAAAAGGATCTCAAGAAGATCCTTTGATCTTTTCTACGGGGTCTGA
CGCTCAGTGGAACGAAAACTCACGTTAAGGGATTTTGGTCATGAGATTATCAAAAAGGATCTTCACCTAG
ATCCTTTTAAATTAAAAATGAAGTTTTAAATCAATCTAAAGTATATATGAGTAAACTTGGTCTGACAGTT
ACCAATGCTTAATCAGTGAGGCACCTATCTCAGCGATCTGTCTATTTCGTTCATCCATAGTTGCCTGACT
CCCCGTCGTGTAGATAACTACGATACGGGAGGGCTTACCATCTGGCCCCAGTGCTGCAATGATACCGCGA
GACCCACGCTCACCGGCTCCAGATTTATCAGCAATAAACCAGCCAGCCGGAAGGGCCGAGCGCAGAAGTG
GTCCTGCAACTTTATCCGCCTCCATCCAGTCTATTAATTGTTGCCGGGAAGCTAGAGTAAGTAGTTCGCC
AGTTAATAGTTTGCGCAACGTTGTTGCCATTGCTACAGGCATCGTGGTGTCACGCTCGTCGTTTGGTATG
GCTTCATTCAGCTCCGGTTCCCAACGATCAAGGCGAGTTACATGATCCCCCATGTTGTGCAAAAAAGCGG
TTAGCTCCTTCGGTCCTCCGATCGTTGTCAGAAGTAAGTTGGCCGCAGTGTTATCACTCATGGTTATGGC
AGCACTGCATAATTCTCTTACTGTCATGCCATCCGTAAGATGCTTTTCTGTGACTGGTGAGTACTCAACC
AAGTCATTCTGAGAATAGTGTATGCGGCGACCGAGTTGCTCTTGCCCGGCGTCAATACGGGATAATACCG
CGCCACATAGCAGAACTTTAAAAGTGCTCATCATTGGAAAACGTTCTTCGGGGCGAAAACTCTCAAGGAT
CTTACCGCTGTTGAGATCCAGTTCGATGTAACCCACTCGTGCACCCAACTGATCTTCAGCATCTTTTACT
TTCACCAGCGTTTCTGGGTGAGCAAAAACAGGAAGGCAAAATGCCGCAAAAAAGGGAATAAGGGCGACAC
GGAAATGTTGAATACTCATACTCTTCCTTTTTCAATATTATTGAAGCATTTATCAGGGTTATTGTCTCAT
GAGCGGATACATATTTGAATGTATTTAGAAAAATAAACAAATAGGGGTTCCGCGCACATTTCCCCGAAAA
GTGCCACCTGACGTCTAAGAAACCATTATTATCATGACATTAACCTATAAAAATAGGCGTATCACGAGGC
CCTTTCGTCTCGCGCGTTTCGGTGATGACGGTGAAAACCTCTGACACATGCAGCTCCCGGAGACGGTCAC
AGCTTGTCTGTAAGCGGATGCCGGGAGCAGACAAGCCCGTCAGGGCGCGTCAGCGGGTGTTGGCGGGTGT
CGGGGCTGGCTTAACTATGCGGCATCAGAGCAGATTGTACTGAGAGTGCACCATATGCGGTGTGAAATAC
CGCACAGATGCGTAAGGAGAAAATACCGCATCAGGCGCCATTCGCCATTCAGGCTGCGCAACTGTTGGGA
AGGGCGATCGGTGCGGGCCTCTTCGCTATTACGCCAGCTGGCGAAAGGGGGATGTGCTGCAAGGCGATTA
AGTTGGGTAACGCCAGGGTTTTCCCAGTCACGACGTTGTAAAACGACGGCGCAAGGAATGGTGCATGCAA
GGAGATGGCGCCCAACAGTCCCCCGGCCACGGGGCCTGCCACCATACCCACGCCGAAACAAGCGCTCATG
AGCCCGAAGTGGCGAGCCCGATCTTCCCCATCGGTGATGTCGGCGATATAGGCGCCAGCAACCGCACCTG
TGGCGCCGGTGATGCCGGCCACGATGCGTCCGGCGTAGAGGCGATTAGTCCAATTTGTTAAAGACAGGAT
ATCAGTGGTCCAGGCTCTAGTTTTGACTCAACAATATCACCAGCTGAAGCCTATAGAGTACGAGCCATAG
ATAAAATAAAAGATTTTATTTAGTCTCCAGAAAAAGGGGGGAATGAAAGACCCCACCTGTAGGTTTGGCA
AGCTAGCTTAAGTAACGCCATTTTGCAAGGCATGGAAAATACATAACTGAGAATAGAGAAGTTCAGATCA
AGGTTAGGAACAGAGAGACAGCAGAATATGGGCCAAACAGGATATCTGTGGTAAGCAGTTCCTGCCCCGG
CTCAGGGCCAAGAACAGATGGTCCCCAGATGCGGTCCCGCCCTCAGCAGTTTCTAGAGAACCATCAGATG
TTTCCAGGGTGCCCCAAGGACCTGAAATGACCCTGTGCCTTATTTGAACTAACCAATCAGTTCGCTTCTC
GCTTCTGTTCGCGCGCTTCTGCTCCCCGAGCTCAATAAAAGAGCCCACAACCCCTCACTCGGCGCGCCAG
TCCTCCGATAGACTGCGTCGCCCGGGTACCCGTATTCCCAATAAAGCCTCTTGCTGTTTGCATCCGAATC
GTGGACTCGCTGATCCTTGGGAGGGTCTCCTCAGATTGATTGACTGCCCACCTCGGGGGTCTTTCATTTG
GAGGTTCCACCGAGATTTGGAGACCCCTGCCCAGGGACCACCGACCCCCCCGCCGGGAGGTAAGCTGGCC
AGCGGTCGTTTCGTGTCTGTCTCTGTCTTTGTGCGTGTTTGTGCCGGCATCTAATGTTTGCGCCTGCGTC
TGTACTAGTTAGCTAACTAGCTCTGTATCTGGCGGACCCGTGGTGGAACTGACGAGTTCTGAACACCCGG
CCGCAACCCTGGGAGACGTCCCAGGGACTTTGGGGGCCGTTTTTGTGGCCCGACCTGAGGAAGGGAGTCG
ATGTGGAATCCGACCCCGTCAGGATATGTGGTTCTGGTAGGAGACGAGAACCTAAAACAGTTCCCGCCTC
CGTCTGAATTTTTGCTTTCGGTTTGGAACCGAAGCCGCGCGTCTTGTCTGCTGCAGCGCTGCAGCATCGT
TCTGTGTTGTCTCTGTCTGACTGTGTTTCTGTATTTGTCTGAAAATTAGGGCCAGACTGTTACCACTCCC
TTAAGTTTGACCTTAGGTCACTGGAAAGATGTCGAGCGGATCGCTCACAACCAGTCGGTAGATGTCAAGA
AGAGACGTTGGGTTACCTTCTGCTCTGCAGAATGGCCAACCTTTAACGTCGGATGGCCGCGAGACGGCAC
CTTTAACCGAGACCTCATCACCCAGGTTAAGATCAAGGTCTTTTCACCTGGCCCGCATGGACACCCAGAC
CAGGTCCCCTACATCGTGACCTGGGAAGCCTTGGCTTTTGACCCCCCTCCCTGGGTCAAGCCCTTTGTAC
ACCCTAAGCCTCCGCCTCCTCTTCCTCCATCCGCCCCGTCTCTCCCCCTTGAACCTCCTCGTTCGACCCC
GCCTCGATCCTCCCTTTATCCAGCCCTCACTCCTTCTCTAGGCGCCGGAATTAGATCTCTCGACTAGGGA
TAACAGGGTAATTGTTTGAATGAGGCTTCAGTACTTTACAGAATCGTTGCCTGCACATCTTGGAAACACT
TGCTGGGATTACTTCTTCAGGTTAACCCAACAGAAGGCTCGAGAAGGTATATTGCTGTTGACAGTGAGCG
CGGCCATAAAGTGGCAGTTAAATAGTGAAGCCACAGATGTATTTAACTGCCACTTTATGGCCTTGCCTAC
TGCCTCGGAATTCAAGGGGCTACTTTAGGAGCAATTATCTTGTTTACTAAAACTGAATACCTTGCTATCT
CTTTGATACATTTTTACAAAGCTGAATTAAAATGGTATAAATTAAATCACTTTTTTCAATTCTACCGGGT
AGGGGAGGCGCTTTTCCCAAGGCAGTCTGGAGCATGCGCTTTAGCAGCCCCGCTGGGCACTTGGCGCTAC
ACAAGTGGCCTCTGGCCTCGCACACATTCCACATCCACCGGTAGGCGCCAACCGGCTCCGTTCTTTGGTG
GCCCCTTCGCGCCACCTTCTACTCCTCCCCTAGTCAGGAAGTTCCCCCCCGCCCCGCAGCTCGCGTCGTG
CAGGACGTGACAAATGGAAGTAGCACGTCTCACTAGTCTCGTGCAGATGGACAGCACCGCTGAGCAATGG
AAGCGGGTAGGCCTTTGGGGCAGCGGCCAATAGCAGCTTTGCTCCTTCGCTTTCTGGGCTCAGAGGCTGG
GAAGGGGTGGGTCCGGGGGCGGGCT
