[The description below was written by a language model from this plasmid's Addgene catalogue record.]
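Description:
LMP AMPK alpha2 hp1 is a retroviral shRNA vector built on the LMP backbone and designed to knock down the AMPK alpha2 catalytic subunit in mouse or human cells. The backbone is listed at about 7.9 kb and the complete plasmid at about 8.0 kb, so the insert is a short hairpin cassette of roughly a hundred base pairs. It was cloned by restriction digestion between XhoI and EcoRI sites, both of which remain intact. The "hp1" in the name suggests it is one of several hairpins against this target, but the record does not give the targeted region. It also does not name the promoter driving the hairpin or describe the individual backbone elements, and no feature table is provided. LMP is generally known as an MSCV-derived vector that expresses hairpins in a microRNA-type context, but that architecture is not spelled out here.

In bacteria the plasmid is selected with ampicillin and is described as low copy. It is grown in a recombination-deficient strain, as is usual for constructs carrying retroviral repeats that can rearrange. In mammalian cells the vector provides two markers, puromycin resistance for drug selection and GFP for tracking or sorting transduced cells. As a retroviral vector, it would be packaged into viral particles and delivered by transduction, giving stable integration and sustained hairpin expression.

The stated purpose is to reduce AMPK alpha2 protein levels. The associated work examined AMPK as a negative regulator of the Warburg effect and a suppressor of tumour growth in vivo, so the construct suits loss-of-function studies of AMPK signalling in cellular metabolism and tumour biology.
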