Addgene plasmid #89490: LMP AMPK alpha2 hp1
Purpose: shRNA against AMPK alpha2 in mouse/human to knock down protein expression
Depositing lab: Russell Jones. Depositing organization: McGill University. Publication: AMPK is a negative regulator of the Warburg effect and suppresses tumor growth in vivo. Faubert B, Boily G, Izreig S, Griss T, Samborska B, Dong Z, Dupuy F, Chambers C, Fuerth BJ, Viollet B, Mamer OA, Avizonis D, DeBerardinis RJ, Siegel PM, Jones RG. Cell Metab. 2013 Jan 8;17(1):113-24. doi: 10.1016/j.cmet.2012.12.001. Epub 2012 Dec 27. PubMed 23274086.
Backbone
  Vector backbone: LMP
  Backbone size w/o insert (bp): 7900
  Total vector size (bp): 8016
  Vector type: Mammalian Expression, Mouse Targeting, Retroviral
  Selectable markers: Puromycin ; GFP
Growth in bacteria
  Bacterial resistance: Ampicillin, 100 μg/mL
  Growth temperature: 37°C
  Growth strain: NEB Stable
  Copy number: Low Copy
Gene/Insert
  Cloning method: Restriction Enzyme; 5′ cloning site XhoI (not destroyed); 3′ cloning site EcoRI (not destroyed)
  Sequencing primers: 5′ LMPseq1 or LMPseq2
Resource information
  A portion of this plasmid was derived from a plasmid made by: Ross Dickins in the Lowe lab, who also sold it to Open Biosystems
Terms and licenses: Academic/Nonprofit Terms; Industry Terms: Not Available to Industry
How to cite: LMP AMPK alpha2 hp1 was a gift from Russell Jones (Addgene plasmid # 89490 ; http://n2t.net/addgene:89490 ; RRID:Addgene_89490)
